Addgene plasmid #137826: FKBP-CD28TMD-NTEVp(WT)
Purpose: MESA split-TEV protease chain with FKBP Rapamycin ectodomain, CD28 transmembrane domain, N-terminal WT TEV protease
Depositing lab: Joshua Leonard. Depositing organization: Northwestern University. Publication: Computation-guided optimization of split protein systems. Dolberg TB, Meger AT, Boucher JD, Corcoran WK, Schauer EE, Prybutok AN, Raman S, Leonard JN. Nat Chem Biol. 2021 May;17(5):531-539. doi: 10.1038/s41589-020-00729-8. Epub 2021 Feb 1. PubMed 33526893.
Backbone
  Vector backbone: pcDNA3.1/HygroR(+)
  Backbone size w/o insert (bp): 4318
  Total vector size (bp): 5413
  Modifications to backbone: Modified from pcDNA3.1/HygroR(+) to lack HygroR.
  Vector type: Mammalian Expression
Growth in bacteria
  Bacterial resistance: Ampicillin, 100 μg/mL
  Growth temperature: 37°C
  Growth strain: DH5alpha
  Copy number: High Copy
Gene/Insert
  Gene/Insert name: FKBP-CD28TMD-NTEVp(WT)
  Species: H. sapiens (human)
  Insert size (bp): 1095
  Promoter: CMV
  Tag / fusion protein: 3x FLAG (N terminal on insert)
  Cloning method: Restriction Enzyme; 5′ cloning site NheI (not destroyed); 3′ cloning site NotI (not destroyed)
  Sequencing primers: 5′ CGCAAATGGGCGGTAGGCGTG; 3′ TAGAAGGCACAGTCGAGG
Terms and licenses: Academic/Nonprofit Terms; Industry Terms: Not Available to Industry
Depositor comments: Please visit https://www.biorxiv.org/content/10.1101/863530v2 for bioRxiv preprint.
How to cite: FKBP-CD28TMD-NTEVp(WT) was a gift from Joshua Leonard (Addgene plasmid # 137826 ; http://n2t.net/addgene:137826 ; RRID:Addgene_137826)
