[The description below was written by a language model from this plasmid's Addgene catalogue record and pLannotate feature annotations shown in this document.]
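Description:
FKBP-CD28TMD-NTEVp(WT) is a mammalian expression plasmid of about 5.4 kb built on a pcDNA3.1/HygroR(+) backbone from which the hygromycin resistance gene has been removed. It therefore appears to carry no functional mammalian selection marker: the feature table shows the SV40 early promoter followed only by a short annotated ble-like fragment and the SV40 poly(A) signal. This suits it to transient transfection. In E. coli it is maintained at high copy through a ColE1/pUC-type origin and selected with ampicillin via the β-lactamase gene. An f1 origin and remnants of lac regulatory sequence are also present in the backbone.

The roughly 1.1 kb insert, cloned between NheI and NotI, is driven by the CMV immediate-early enhancer and promoter and terminated by the bGH polyadenylation signal; a T7 promoter lies just upstream of the coding region. It encodes one chain of a MESA (modular extracellular sensor architecture) synthetic receptor. According to the annotation, the open reading frame begins with a short segment matching mouse CD4, whose N-terminal position suggests a secretion signal, although the record does not state its role. This is followed by an N-terminal 3xFLAG epitope for detection, human FKBP12 (FKBP1A) as the rapamycin-binding ectodomain, a linker region, a CD28 transmembrane domain, and the wild-type N-terminal fragment of split TEV protease on the intracellular side. The catalogue lists the insert as human, whereas the CD28 segment is annotated against the mouse protein.

The design implies use alongside a partner chain bearing a complementary rapamycin-binding domain and the C-terminal TEV fragment. Ligand-induced dimerization then reconstitutes protease activity, giving a readout for studies on optimizing split protein systems. This construct represents the unmutated split-TEV reference.
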