Features (pLannotate 1.2.2; 25 found; start..end, strand, type, name):
      1..380     +  enhancer       CMV enhancer: human cytomegalovirus immediate early enhancer
    381..584     +  promoter       CMV promoter: human cytomegalovirus (CMV) immediate early promoter
    580..613     +  LTR            5' LTR (truncated) (fragment): truncated 5' long terminal repeat (LTR) from HIV-1
    629..647     +  promoter       T7 promoter: promoter for bacteriophage T7 RNA polymerase
    673..750     +  CDS            Cd4 (fragment): CD4_MOUSE - Experimental evidence at protein level: Swiss-Prot protein existence level 1. Integral membrane glycoprotein that plays an essential role in the immune response and serves multiple functions in responses against both external and internal offenses. In T-cells, functions primarily as a coreceptor for MHC class II molecule:peptide complex. The antigens presented by class II peptides are derived from extracellular proteins while class I peptides are derived from cytosolic proteins. Interacts simultaneously with the T-cell receptor (TCR) and the MHC class II presented by antigen presen
    772..812     +  CDS            3xFLAG (fragment): three tandem FLAG® epitope tags, followed by an enterokinase cleavage site
    817..1140    +  CDS            FKBP1A: FKB1A_HUMAN - Also known as FKBP1, FKBP12. Experimental evidence at protein level: Swiss-Prot protein existence level 1. Keeps in an inactive conformation TGFBR1, the TGF-beta type I serine/threonine kinase receptor, preventing TGF-beta receptor activation in absence of ligand. Recruits SMAD7 to ACVR1B which prevents the association of SMAD2 and SMAD3 with the activin receptor complex, thereby blocking the activin signal. May modulate the RYR1 calcium channel activity. PPIases accelerate the folding of proteins. It catalyzes the cis-trans isomerization of proline imidic peptide bonds in oligop
   1202..1254    +  misc_feature   MCS: multiple cloning site
   1327..1389    +  CDS            Cd28 (fragment): CD28_MOUSE - Experimental evidence at protein level: Swiss-Prot protein existence level 1. Involved in T-cell activation, the induction of cell proliferation and cytokine production and promotion of T-cell survival. Enhances the production of IL4 and IL10 in T-cells in conjunction with TCR/CD3 ligation and CD40L costimulation. From Mus musculus (Mouse).
   1417..1764    +  CDS            TEV protease (fragment): tobacco etch virus protease (Kapust et al., 2001)
   1818..1929    +  polyA_signal   bGH poly(A) signal: bovine growth hormone polyadenylation signal
   2046..2067    +  promoter       SV40 promoter (fragment): SV40 enhancer and early promoter
   2088..2516    +  rep_origin     f1 ori (sequence partly withheld): f1 bacteriophage origin of replication; arrow indicates direction of (+) strand synthesis
   2521..2543    +  promoter       SV40 promoter (fragment): SV40 enhancer and early promoter
   2544..2735    +  promoter       SV40 promoter: SV40 early promoter
   2762..2860    +  CDS            ble (fragment): BLE_KLEPN - Experimental evidence at protein level: Swiss-Prot protein existence level 1. Binding protein with a strong affinity to the bleomycin family of antibiotics. Binds to CL990; an antimitotic-antibiotic compound. From Klebsiella pneumoniae.
   2855..2976    +  polyA_signal   SV40 poly(A) signal: SV40 polyadenylation signal
   3049..3065    -  protein_bind   lac operator: The lac repressor binds to the lac operator to inhibit transcription in E. coli. This inhibition can be relieved by adding lactose or isopropyl-β-D-thiogalactopyranoside (IPTG). lac repressor encoded by lacI
   3073..3103    -  promoter       lac promoter: promoter for the E. coli lac operon
   3118..3139    -  protein_bind   CAP binding site: CAP binding activates transcription in the presence of cAMP. E. coli catabolite activator protein
   3152..3244    -  CDS            lacI (fragment): lac repressor; lacI; The lac repressor binds to the lac operator to inhibit transcription in E. coli. This inhibition can be relieved by adding lactose or isopropyl-β-D-thiogalactopyranoside (IPTG).
   3427..4015    -  rep_origin     ori: high-copy-number ColE1/pMB1/pBR322/pUC origin of replication
   4186..5046    -  CDS            AmpR: β-lactamase; bla; confers resistance to ampicillin, carbenicillin, and related antibiotics
   5047..5151    -  promoter       AmpR promoter: bla
   5210..5262    -  misc_feature   bom (fragment): basis of mobility region from pBR322
>Addgene plasmid #137826 | FKBP-CD28TMD-NTEVp(WT) | addgene full sequence | sequence record 311921 | Addgene NGS Result
GACATTGATTATTGACTAGTTATTAATAGTAATCAATTACGGGGTCATTAGTTCATAGCCCATATATGGA
GTTCCGCGTTACATAACTTACGGTAAATGGCCCGCCTGGCTGACCGCCCAACGACCCCCGCCCATTGACG
TCAATAATGACGTATGTTCCCATAGTAACGCCAATAGGGACTTTCCATTGACGTCAATGGGTGGAGTATT
TACGGTAAACTGCCCACTTGGCAGTACATCAAGTGTATCATATGCCAAGTACGCCCCCTATTGACGTCAA
TGACGGTAAATGGCCCGCCTGGCATTATGCCCAGTACATGACCTTATGGGACTTTCCTACTTGGCAGTAC
ATCTACGTATTAGTCATCGCTATTACCATGGTGATGCGGTTTTGGCAGTACATCAATGGGCGTGGATAGC
GGTTTGACTCACGGGGATTTCCAAGTCTCCACCCCATTGACGTCAATGGGAGTTTGTTTTGGCACCAAAA
TCAACGGGACTTTCCAAAATGTCGTAACAACTCCGCCCCATTGACGCAAATGGGCGGTAGGCGTGTACGG
TGGGAGGTCTATATAAGCAGAGCTCTCTGGCTAACTAGAGAACCCACTGCTTACTGGCTTATCGAAATTA
ATACGACTCACTATAGGGAGTCCCAAGCTGGCTAGCGCCATCATGTGCCGAGCCATCTCTCTTAGGCGCT
TGCTGCTGCTGCTGCTGCAGCTGTCACAACTCCTAGCTGTCACTCAAGGGGATTACAAGGATCACGATGG
GGATTACAAAGATCATGACATTGACTACAAGGATGACGATGATAAGATGGGAGTGCAGGTGGAAACCATC
TCCCCAGGAGACGGGCGCACCTTCCCCAAGCGCGGCCAGACCTGCGTGGTGCACTACACCGGGATGCTTG
AAGATGGAAAGAAATTTGATTCCTCCCGGGACAGAAACAAGCCCTTTAAGTTTATGCTAGGCAAGCAGGA
GGTGATCCGAGGCTGGGAAGAAGGGGTTGCCCAGATGAGTGTGGGTCAGAGAGCCAAACTGACTATATCT
CCAGATTATGCCTATGGTGCCACTGGGCACCCAGGCATCATCCCACCACATGCCACTCTCGTCTTCGATG
TGGAGCTTCTAAAACTGGAAAGTGCTGGTGGTAGTGCTGGTGGTAGTGCTGGTGGTAGTGCTGGTGGTAG
TGCTGGTGGTCCTCGAGCTCAAGCTTCGAATTCTGCAGTCGACGGTACCGCGGGCCCGGGATCCACCGGA
TCTAGAGGCGGATCTGGAGGCTCTGGGGGTTCAGGCGGATCAGGAGGCAGTGGCGGGTCAACCGGTCTTG
TCGTCGTTGCAGGGGTGCTCTTCTGTTATGGTCTGTTGGTGACAGTCGCACTGTGTGTAGGAGGCGGTAG
CGGAGGCGGCGCCGAGAGCTTGTTTAAGGGGCCGCGTGATTACAACCCGATATCGAGCACCATTTGTCAT
TTGACGAATGAATCTGATGGGCACACAACATCGTTGTATGGTATTGGATTTGGTCCCTTCATCATTACAA
ACAAGCACTTGTTTAGAAGAAATAATGGAACACTGTTGGTCCAATCACTACATGGTGTATTCAAGGTCAA
GAACACCACGACTTTGCAACAACACCTCATTGATGGGAGGGACATGATAATTATTCGCATGCCTAAGGAT
TTCCCACCATTTCCTCAAAAGCTGAAATTTAGAGAGCCACAAAGGGAAGAGCGCATATGTCTTGTGACAA
CCAACTTCCAAACTTAGGCGGCCGCTCGAGTCTAGAGGGCCCGTTTAAACCCGCTGATCAGCCTCGACTG
TGCCTTCTAGTTGCCAGCCATCTGTTGTTTGCCCCTCCCCCGTGCCTTCCTTGACCCTGGAAGGTGCCAC
TCCCACTGTCCTTTCCTAATAAAATGAGGAAATTGCATCGCATTGTCTGAGTAGGTGTCATTCTATTCTG
GGGGGTGGGGTGGGGCAGGACAGCAAGGGGGAGGATTGGGAAGTCAATAGCAGGCATGCTGGGGATGCGG
TGGGCTCTATGGCTTCTGAGGCGGAAAGAACCAGCTGGGGCTCTAGGGGGTATCCCC
[124 nt withheld, positions 2088-2211]
C
[91 nt withheld, positions 2213-2303]
A
[49 nt withheld, positions 2305-2353]
CCTTTGACGTTGGAGTCCACGTTCTTT
[37 nt withheld, positions 2381-2417]
ACCCTATCTCGGTCTATTCTTTTGATTTATAAGGGATTTTGCCGATTTCGGCCTATTGGTTAAAAAATGA
GCTGATTTAACAAAAATTTAACGCGAATTAATTCTGTGGAATGTGTGTCAGTTAGGCTCAATTAGTCAGC
AACCATAGTCCCGCCCCTAACTCCGCCCATCCCGCCCCTAACTCCGCCCAGTTCCGCCCATTCTCCGCCC
CATGGCTGACTAATTTTTTTTATTTATGCAGAGGCCGAGGCCGCCTCTGCCTCTGAGCTATTCCAGAAGT
AGTGAGGAGGCTTTTTTGGAGGCCTAGGCTTTTGCAAAAAGCTCCCGGGAGCTTGTATATCCATTTTCGG
AGGTTGGGCTTCGGAATCGTTTTCCGGGACGCCGGCTGGATGATCCTCCAGCGCGGGGATCTCATGCTGG
AGTTCTTCGCCCACCCCAACTTGTTTATTGCAGCTTATAATGGTTACAAATAAAGCAATAGCATCACAAA
TTTCACAAATAAAGCATTTTTTTCACTGCATTCTAGTTGTGGTTTGTCCAAACTCATCAATGTATCTTAT
CATGTCTGTATACCGTCGACCTCTAGCTAGAGCTTGGCGTAATCATGGTCATAGCTGTTTCCTGTGTGAA
ATTGTTATCCGCTCACAATTCCACACAACATACGAGCCGGAAGCATAAAGTGTAAAGCCTGGGGTGCCTA
ATGAGTGAGCTAACTCACATTAATTGCGTTGCGCTCACTGCCCGCTTTCCAGTCGGGAAACCTGTCGTGC
CAGCTGCATTAATGAATCGGCCAACGCGCGGGGAGAGGCGGTTTGCGTATTGGGCGCTCTTCCGCTTCCT
CGCTCACTGACTCGCTGCGCTCGGTCGTTCGGCTGCGGCGAGCGGTATCAGCTCACTCAAAGGCGGTAAT
ACGGTTATCCACAGAATCAGGGGATAACGCAGGAAAGAACATGTGAGCAAAAGGCCAGCAAAAGGCCAGG
AACCGTAAAAAGGCCGCGTTGCTGGCGTTTTTCCATAGGCTCCGCCCCCCTGACGAGCATCACAAAAATC
GACGCTCAAGTCAGAGGTGGCGAAACCCGACAGGACTATAAAGATACCAGGCGTTTCCCCCTGGAAGCTC
CCTCGTGCGCTCTCCTGTTCCGACCCTGCCGCTTACCGGATACCTGTCCGCCTTTCTCCCTTCGGGAAGC
GTGGCGCTTTCTCATAGCTCACGCTGTAGGTATCTCAGTTCGGTGTAGGTCGTTCGCTCCAAGCTGGGCT
GTGTGCACGAACCCCCCGTTCAGCCCGACCGCTGCGCCTTATCCGGTAACTATCGTCTTGAGTCCAACCC
GGTAAGACACGACTTATCGCCACTGGCAGCAGCCACTGGTAACAGGATTAGCAGAGCGAGGTATGTAGGC
GGTGCTACAGAGTTCTTGAAGTGGTGGCCTAACTACGGCTACACTAGAAGAACAGTATTTGGTATCTGCG
CTCTGCTGAAGCCAGTTACCTTCGGAAAAAGAGTTGGTAGCTCTTGATCCGGCAAACAAACCACCGCTGG
TAGCGGTGGTTTTTTTGTTTGCAAGCAGCAGATTACGCGCAGAAAAAAAGGATCTCAAGAAGATCCTTTG
ATCTTTTCTACGGGGTCTGACGCTCAGTGGAACGAAAACTCACGTTAAGGGATTTTGGTCATGAGATTAT
CAAAAAGGATCTTCACCTAGATCCTTTTAAATTAAAAATGAAGTTTTAAATCAATCTAAAGTATATATGA
GTAAACTTGGTCTGACAGTTACCAATGCTTAATCAGTGAGGCACCTATCTCAGCGATCTGTCTATTTCGT
TCATCCATAGTTGCCTGACTCCCCGTCGTGTAGATAACTACGATACGGGAGGGCTTACCATCTGGCCCCA
GTGCTGCAATGATACCGCGAGATCCACGCTCACCGGCTCCAGATTTATCAGCAATAAACCAGCCAGCCGG
AAGGGCCGAGCGCAGAAGTGGTCCTGCAACTTTATCCGCCTCCATCCAGTCTATTAATTGTTGCCGGGAA
GCTAGAGTAAGTAGTTCGCCAGTTAATAGTTTGCGCAACGTTGTTGCCATTGCTACAGGCATCGTGGTGT
CACGCTCGTCGTTTGGTATGGCTTCATTCAGCTCCGGTTCCCAACGATCAAGGCGAGTTACATGATCCCC
CATGTTGTGCAAAAAAGCGGTTAGCTCCTTCGGTCCTCCGATCGTTGTCAGAAGTAAGTTGGCCGCAGTG
TTATCACTCATGGTTATGGCAGCACTGCATAATTCTCTTACTGTCATGCCATCCGTAAGATGCTTTTCTG
TGACTGGTGAGTACTCAACCAAGTCATTCTGAGAATAGTGTATGCGGCGACCGAGTTGCTCTTGCCCGGC
GTCAATACGGGATAATACCGCGCCACATAGCAGAACTTTAAAAGTGCTCATCATTGGAAAACGTTCTTCG
GGGCGAAAACTCTCAAGGATCTTACCGCTGTTGAGATCCAGTTCGATGTAACCCACTCGTGCACCCAACT
GATCTTCAGCATCTTTTACTTTCACCAGCGTTTCTGGGTGAGCAAAAACAGGAAGGCAAAATGCCGCAAA
AAAGGGAATAAGGGCGACACGGAAATGTTGAATACTCATACTCTTCCTTTTTCAATATTATTGAAGCATT
TATCAGGGTTATTGTCTCATGAGCGGATACATATTTGAATGTATTTAGAAAAATAAACAAATAGGGGTTC
CGCGCACATTTCCCCGAAAAGTGCCACCTGACGTCGACGGATCGGGAGATCTCCCGATCCCCTATGGTGC
ACTCTCAGTACAATCTGCTCTGATGCCGCATAGTTAAGCCAGTATCTGCTCCCTGCTTGTGTGTTGGAGG
TCGCTGAGTAGTGCGCGAGCAAAATTTAAGCTACAACAAGGCAAGGCTTGACCGACAATTGCATGAAGAA
TCTGCTTAGGGTTAGGCGTTTTGCGCTGCTTCGCGATGTACGGGCCAGATATACGCGTT
